Addgene plasmid #21940: pFlag-CMV2-Brd4 D1346N
Depositing lab: Eric Verdin. Depositing organization: J. David Gladstone Institutes. Publication: Conserved P-TEFb-interacting domain of BRD4 inhibits HIV transcription. Bisgrove DA, Mahmoudi T, Henklein P, Verdin E. Proc Natl Acad Sci U S A. 2007 Aug 21. 104(34):13690-5. 10.1073/pnas.0705053104 PubMed 17690245.
Backbone
  Vector backbone: pFLAG-CMV2
  Backbone manufacturer: Sigma
  Backbone size w/o insert (bp): 4700
  Vector type: Mammalian Expression
Growth in bacteria
  Bacterial resistance: Ampicillin, 100 μg/mL
  Growth temperature: 37°C
  Growth strain: DH5alpha
  Copy number: Unknown
Gene/Insert
  Gene/Insert name: BRD4
  Species: H. sapiens (human)
  Insert size (bp): 460
  Mutation: aa 1209-1362 only, D1346N
  Entrez Gene: BRD4 (a.k.a. CAP, CDLS6, FSHRG4, HUNK1, HUNKI, MCAP)
  Tag / fusion protein: Flag (N terminal on insert)
  Cloning method: Restriction Enzyme; 5′ cloning site inverse PCR (unknown if destroyed); 3′ cloning site inverse PCR (unknown if destroyed)
  Sequencing primers: 5′ CMV-F; 3′ hGH-PA-R
Terms and licenses: Academic/Nonprofit Terms; Industry Terms: Not Available to Industry
How to cite: pFlag-CMV2-Brd4 D1346N was a gift from Eric Verdin (Addgene plasmid # 21940 ; http://n2t.net/addgene:21940 ; RRID:Addgene_21940)
