[The description below was written by a language model from this plasmid's Addgene catalogue record.]
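Description:
pFlag-CMV2-Brd4 D1346N is a mammalian expression plasmid built on the commercial pFLAG-CMV2 backbone (about 4.7 kb without insert). It is propagated in E. coli under ampicillin selection; the copy number is recorded as unknown, and no feature table is provided, so the origin of replication and other backbone elements are not itemised in the record. The backbone name and the listed sequencing primers (a CMV forward primer and an hGH polyA reverse primer) indicate that the insert sits between a CMV promoter, which drives strong constitutive transcription in mammalian cells, and a human growth hormone polyadenylation signal.

The payload is a roughly 460 bp fragment of human BRD4 encoding only the extreme C-terminal portion of the protein, amino acids 1209–1362, with a single substitution, D1346N. A Flag epitope is fused to the N terminus of the fragment, allowing detection by immunoblotting or immunofluorescence and recovery by anti-Flag immunoprecipitation. The mutation was apparently introduced by inverse PCR, which is listed in place of conventional 5′ and 3′ cloning sites.

The associated publication concerns a conserved P-TEFb-interacting domain of BRD4 and its inhibition of HIV transcription, and this C-terminal fragment corresponds to the region under study there. The construct is therefore best understood as a point-mutant version of that domain for transient expression in mammalian cells, suited to comparing it with the wild-type fragment in interaction and transcription assays. The record does not state what specific effect the D1346N change has.
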