>Addgene plasmid #21940 | pFlag-CMV2-Brd4 D1346N | addgene partial sequence | sequence record 27715 | 21940 with CMV-F
TTTGTGAACCGTCAGAATTGATCTACCATGGACTACAAAGACGATGACGACAAGCTTATGCATCCGACCA
CCCCCTCCTCCACAGCCAAGTCATCCAGCGACAGCTTCGAGCAGTTCCGCCGCGCCGCTCGGGAGAAAGA
GGAGCGTGAGAAGGCCCTGAAGGCTCAGGCCGAGCACGCTGAGAAGGAGAAGGAGCGGCTGCGGCAGGAG
CGCATGAGGAGCCGAGAGGACGAGGATGCGCTGGAGCAGGCCCGGCGGGCCCATGAGGAGGCACGTCGGC
GCCAGGAGCAGCAGCAGCAGCAGCGCCAGGAGCAACAGCAGCAGCAGCAACAGCAAGCAGCTGCGGTGGC
TGCCGCCGCCACCCCACAGGCCCAGAGCTCCCAGCCCCAGTCCATGCTGGACCAGCAGAGGGAGTTGGCC
CGGAAGCGGGAGCAGGAGCGAAGACGCCGGGAAGCCATGGCAGCTACCATTAACATGAATTTCCAGAGTG
ATCTATTGTCAATATTTGAAGAAAATCTTTTCTGAGCGCACCTAGGTGGATCCCGGGTGGCATCCCTGTG
ACCCCTCCCCAGTGCCTCTCCTGGCCCTGGAAGTTGCCACTCCAGTGCCCACCAGCCTTGTCCTAATAAA
ATTAAGTTGCATCATTTTGTCTGACTAGGTGTCCTTCTATATATTATGGGTGGAAGGGGGGT
